>Addgene plasmid #56655 | mPapaya1-Zyxin-6 | addgene full sequence | sequence record 226514 | Addgene NGS Result
CGTTACATAACTTACGGTAAATGGCCCGCCTGGCTGACCGCCCAACGACCCCCGCCCATTGACGTCAATA
ATGACGTATGTTCCCATAGTAACGCCAATAGGGACTTTCCATTGACGTCAATGGGTGGAGTATTTACGGT
AAACTGCCCACTTGGCAGTACATCAAGTGTATCATATGCCAAGTACGCCCCCTATTGACGTCAATGACGG
TAAATGGCCCGCCTGGCATTATGCCCAGTACATGACCTTATGGGACTTTCCTACTTGGCAGTACATCTAC
GTATTAGTCATCGCTATTACCATGGTGATGCGGTTTTGGCAGTACATCAATGGGCGTGGATAGCGGTTTG
ACTCACGGGGATTTCCAAGTCTCCACCCCATTGACGTCAATGGGAGTTTGTTTTGGCACCAAAATCAACG
GGACTTTCCAAAATGTCGTAACAACTCCGCCCCATTGACGCAAATGGGCGGTAGGCGTGTACGGTGGGAG
GTCTATATAAGCAGAGCTGGTTTAGTGAACCGTCAGATCCGCTAGCGCTACCGGACTCAGATCTCGAGCT
CAAGCTTCGAATTCCATGGCGGCCCCCCGCCCGTCTCCCGCGATCCCCGTTTCGGTCTCGGCTCCGGCTT
TTTACGCCCCGCAGAAGAAGTTCGGCCCTGTGGTGGCCCCAAAGCCCAAAGTGAATCCCTTCCGGCCCAG
GGACAGCGAGCCTCCCCCGGCACCCGGGGCCCAGCGCGCACAGATGGGCCGGGTGGGCGATATTCCCCCG
CCGCCCCCGGAAGACTTTCCCCTGCCTCCACCTCCCCTTGCTGGGGATGGCGACGATGCAGAGGGTGCTC
TGGGAGGTGCCTTCCCGCCGCCCCCTCCCCCGATCGAGGAATCATTTCCCCCTGCGCCTCTGGAGGAGGA
GATCTTCCCTTCCCCGCCGCCTCCTCCGGAGGAGGAGGGAGGGCCTGAGGCCCCCATACCGCCCCCACCA
CAGCCCAGGGAGAAGGTGAGCAGTATTGATTTGGAGATCGACTCTCTGTCCTCACTGCTGGATGACATGA
CCAAGAATGATCCTTTCAAAGCCCGGGTGTCATCTGGATATGTGCCCCCACCAGTGGCCACTCCATTCAG
TTCCAAGTCCAGTACCAAGCCTGCAGCCGGGGGCACAGCACCCCTGCCTCCTTGGAAGTCCCCTTCCAGC
TCCCAGCCTCTGCCCCAGGTTCCGGCTCCGGCTCAGAGCCAGACACAGTTCCATGTTCAGCCCCAGCCCC
AGCCCAAGCCTCAGGTCCAACTCCATGTCCAGTCCCAGACCCAGCCTGTGTCTTTGGCTAACACCCAGCC
CCGAGGGCCCCCAGCCTCATCTCCGGCTCCAGCCCCTAAGTTTTCTCCAGTGACTCCTAAGTTTACTCCT
GTGGCTTCCAAGTTCAGTCCTGGAGCCCCAGGTGGATCTGGGTCACAACCAAATCAAAAATTGGGGCACC
CCGAAGCTCTTTCTGCTGGCACAGGCTCCCCTCAACCTCCCAGCTTCACCTATGCCCAGCAGAGGGAGAA
GCCCCGAGTGCAGGAGAAGCAGCACCCCGTGCCCCCACCGGCTCAGAACCAAAACCAGGTGCGCTCCCCT
GGGGCCCCAGGGCCCCTGACTCTGAAGGAGGTGGAGGAGCTGGAGCAGCTGACCCAGCAGCTAATGCAGG
ACATGGAGCATCCTCAGAGGCAGAATGTGGCTGTCAACGAACTCTGCGGCCGATGCCATCAACCCCTGGC
CCGGGCGCAGCCAGCCGTCCGCGCTCTAGGGCAGCTGTTCCACATCGCCTGCTTCACCTGCCACCAGTGT
GCGCAGCAGCTCCAGGGCCAGCAGTTCTACAGTCTGGAGGGGGCGCCGTACTGCGAGGGCTGTTACACTG
ACACCCTGGAGAAGTGTAACACCTGCGGGGAGCCCATCACTGACCGCATGCTGAGGGCCACGGGCAAGGC
CTATCACCCGCACTGCTTCACCTGTGTGGTCTGCGCCCGCCCCCTGGAGGGCACCTCCTTCATCGTGGAC
CAGGCCAACCGGCCCCACTGTGTCCCCGACTACCACAAGCAGTACGCCCCGAGGTGCTCCGTCTGCTCTG
AGCCCATCATGCCTGAGCCTGGCCGAGATGAGACTGTGCGAGTGGTCGCCCTGGACAAGAACTTCCACAT
GAAGTGTTACAAGTGTGAGGACTGCGGGAAGCCCCTGTCGATTGAGGCAGATGACAATGGCTGCTTCCCC
CTGGACGGTCACGTGCTCTGTCGGAAGTGCCACACTGCTAGAGCCCAGACGGATCCACCGGTCGCCACCA
TGGTGAGCAAGGGCGAGGGGCAATCGAAGCATGGACTAAAGGAGGAGATGACGGTGAAGTACCACATGGA
AGGTTGCGTTAATGGTCACAAATTTGTCATTACTGGAGAGGGCATTGGAAACCCTTTTAAGGGTAAGCAA
ACCGCAAATTTGTGTGTGATAGAAGGAGGCCCGCTGCCGTTCTCGGAGGACATTTTAAGTCCGGGTTTTA
AATATGGTGACCGGATTTTCACAGAGTACCCACAGGATATTGTAGATTACTTCAAGAACTCATGTCCAGC
GGGCTATACGTGGGAAAGGAGCTACCTCTTTGAGGACGGAGCGGTCTGTCGATGCAACGTGGACATAACA
GTCTCTGAAAAGGAGAACTGCATCTATCACAAAAGTATCTTCAGAGGGGTGAATTTTCCCGCCGACGGCC
CCGTAATGAAGAAAATGACCACTAATTGGGAAGCTAGTACCGAGAAAATTGTGCCTGTTCCAAAGCAAGG
GATATTAAAGGGAAAGGTCAAAATGTGCCTGTTGCTGAAGGATGGCGGTCGTTATCATTGCCAGTTTGAT
ACGGTATATAAAGCTAAATCAGTGCCCTCCAAGATGCCAGAATGGCATTTTATACAGCATAAGCTCCTTA
GGGAGGACCGCTCTGATGCTAAAAACCAGAAATGGCAATTAACAGAACATGCAATCGCAGGCATGGACGA
GCTGTACAAGTAAGCGGCCGCGACTCTAGATCATAATCAGCCATACCACATTTGTAGAGGTTTTACTTGC
TTTAAAAAACCTCCCACACCTCCCCCTGAACCTGAAACATAAAATGAATGCAATTGTTGTTGTTAACTTG
TTTATTGCAGCTTATAATGGTTACAAATAAAGCAATAGCATCACAAATTTCACAAATAAAGCATTTTTTT
CACTGCATTCTAGTTGTGGTTTGTCCAAACTCATCAATGTATCTTAAGGCGTAAATTGTAAGCGTTAATA
TTTTGTTAAAATTCGCGTTAAATTTTTGTTAAATCAGCTCATTTTTTAACCAATAGGCCGAAATCGGCAA
AATCCCTTATAAATCAAAAGAATAGACCGAGATAGGGT
[37 nt withheld, positions 3399-3435]
AAAGAACGTGGACTCCAACGTCAAAGG
[49 nt withheld, positions 3463-3511]
T
[91 nt withheld, positions 3513-3603]
G
[124 nt withheld, positions 3605-3728]
CAGGTGGCACTTTTCGGGGAAATGTGCGCGGAACCCCTATTTGTTTATTTTTCTAAATACATTCAAATAT
GTATCCGCTCATGAGACAATAACCCTGATAAATGCTTCAATAATATTGAAAAAGGAAGAGTCCTGAGGCG
GAAAGAACCAGCTGTGGAATGTGTGTCAGTTAGGGTGTGGAAAGTCCCCAGGCTCCCCAGCAGGCAGAAG
TATGCAAAGCATGCATCTCAATTAGTCAGCAACCAGGTGTGGAAAGTCCCCAGGCTCCCCAGCAGGCAGA
AGTATGCAAAGCATGCATCTCAATTAGTCAGCAACCATAGTCCCGCCCCTAACTCCGCCCATCCCGCCCC
TAACTCCGCCCAGTTCCGCCCATTCTCCGCCCCATGGCTGACTAATTTTTTTTATTTATGCAGAGGCCGA
GGCCGCCTCGGCCTCTGAGCTATTCCAGAAGTAGTGAGGAGGCTTTTTTGGAGGCCTAGGCTTTTGCAAA
GATCGATCAAGAGACAGGATGAGGATCGTTTCGCATGATTGAACAAGATGGATTGCACGCAGGTTCTCCG
GCCGCTTGGGTGGAGAGGCTATTCGGCTATGACTGGGCACAACAGACAATCGGCTGCTCTGATGCCGCCG
TGTTCCGGCTGTCAGCGCAGGGGCGCCCGGTTCTTTTTGTCAAGACCGACCTGTCCGGTGCCCTGAATGA
ACTGCAAGACGAGGCAGCGCGGCTATCGTGGCTGGCCACGACGGGCGTTCCTTGCGCAGCTGTGCTCGAC
GTTGTCACTGAAGCGGGAAGGGACTGGCTGCTATTGGGCGAAGTGCCGGGGCAGGATCTCCTGTCATCTC
ACCTTGCTCCTGCCGAGAAAGTATCCATCATGGCTGATGCAATGCGGCGGCTGCATACGCTTGATCCGGC
TACCTGCCCATTCGACCACCAAGCGAAACATCGCATCGAGCGAGCACGTACTCGGATGGAAGCCGGTCTT
GTCGATCAGGATGATCTGGACGAAGAGCATCAGGGGCTCGCGCCAGCCGAACTGTTCGCCAGGCTCAAGG
CGAGCATGCCCGACGGCGAGGATCTCGTCGTGACCCATGGCGATGCCTGCTTGCCGAATATCATGGTGGA
AAATGGCCGCTTTTCTGGATTCATCGACTGTGGCCGGCTGGGTGTGGCGGACCGCTATCAGGACATAGCG
TTGGCTACCCGTGATATTGCTGAAGAGCTTGGCGGCGAATGGGCTGACCGCTTCCTCGTGCTTTACGGTA
TCGCCGCTCCCGATTCGCAGCGCATCGCCTTCTATCGCCTTCTTGACGAGTTCTTCTGAGCGGGACTCTG
GGGTTCGAAATGACCGACCAAGCGACGCCCAACCTGCCATCACGAGATTTCGATTCCACCGCCGCCTTCT
ATGAAAGGTTGGGCTTCGGAATCGTTTTCCGGGACGCCGGCTGGATGATCCTCCAGCGCGGGGATCTCAT
GCTGGAGTTCTTCGCCCACCCTAGGGGGAGGCTAACTGAAACACGGAAGGAGACAATACCGGAAGGAACC
CGCGCTATGACGGCAATAAAAAGACAGAATAAAACGCACGGTGTTGGGTCGTTTGTTCATAAACGCGGGG
TTCGGTCCCAGGGCTGGCACTCTGTCGATACCCCACCGAGACCCCATTGGGGCCAATACGCCCGCGTTTC
TTCCTTTTCCCCACCCCACCCCCCAAGTTCGGGTGAAGGCCCAGGGCTCGCAGCCAACGTCGGGGCGGCA
GGCCCTGCCATAGCCTCAGGTTACTCATATATACTTTAGATTGATTTAAAACTTCATTTTTAATTTAAAA
GGATCTAGGTGAAGATCCTTTTTGATAATCTCATGACCAAAATCCCTTAACGTGAGTTTTCGTTCCACTG
AGCGTCAGACCCCGTAGAAAAGATCAAAGGATCTTCTTGAGATCCTTTTTTTCTGCGCGTAATCTGCTGC
TTGCAAACAAAAAAACCACCGCTACCAGCGGTGGTTTGTTTGCCGGATCAAGAGCTACCAACTCTTTTTC
CGAAGGTAACTGGCTTCAGCAGAGCGCAGATACCAAATACTGTTCTTCTAGTGTAGCCGTAGTTAGGCCA
CCACTTCAAGAACTCTGTAGCACCGCCTACATACCTCGCTCTGCTAATCCTGTTACCAGTGGCTGCTGCC
AGTGGCGATAAGTCGTGTCTTACCGGGTTGGACTCAAGACGATAGTTACCGGATAAGGCGCAGCGGTCGG
GCTGAACGGGGGGTTCGTGCACACAGCCCAGCTTGGAGCGAACGACCTACACCGAACTGAGATACCTACA
GCGTGAGCTATGAGAAAGCGCCACGCTTCCCGAAGGGAGAAAGGCGGACAGGTATCCGGTAAGCGGCAGG
GTCGGAACAGGAGAGCGCACGAGGGAGCTTCCAGGGGGAAACGCCTGGTATCTTTATAGTCCTGTCGGGT
TTCGCCACCTCTGACTTGAGCGTCGATTTTTGTGATGCTCGTCAGGGGGGCGGAGCCTATGGAAAAACGC
CAGCAACGCGGCCTTTTTACGGTTCCTGGCCTTTTGCTGGCCTTTTGCTCACATGTTCTTTCCTGCGTTA
TCCCCTGATTCTGTGGATAACCGTATTACCGCCATGCATTAGTTATTAATAGTAATCAATTACGGGGTCA
TTAGTTCATAGCCCATATATGGAGTTCCG
Features (pLannotate 1.2.2; 16 found; start..end, strand, type, name):
      1..304     +  enhancer       CMV enhancer: human cytomegalovirus immediate early enhancer
    305..508     +  promoter       CMV promoter: human cytomegalovirus (CMV) immediate early promoter
    531..574     +  misc_feature   MCS (fragment): multiple cloning site
    576..2291    +  CDS            ZYX: ZYX_HUMAN - Experimental evidence at protein level: Swiss-Prot protein existence level 1. Adhesion plaque protein. Binds alpha-actinin and the CRP protein. Important for targeting TES and ENA/VASP family members to focal adhesions and for the formation of actin-rich structures. May be a component of a signal transduction pathway that mediates adhesion- stimulated changes in gene expression (By similarity). From Homo sapiens (Human).
   2310..3023    +  CDS            mPapaya1: monomeric yellow fluorescent protein derived from the Zoanthus fluorescent protein zFP538 mammalian codon-optimized
   3039..3122    +  CDS            large T antigen (fragment): large T antigen from SV40 (simian virus 40)
   3145..3266    +  polyA_signal   SV40 poly(A) signal: SV40 polyadenylation signal
   3300..3728    -  rep_origin     f1 ori (sequence partly withheld): f1 bacteriophage origin of replication; arrow indicates direction of (+) strand synthesis
   3755..3859    +  promoter       AmpR promoter: bla
   3861..4218    +  promoter       SV40 promoter: SV40 enhancer and early promoter
   4253..5047    +  CDS            NeoR/KanR: aminoglycoside phosphotransferase from Tn5; aph(3')-II (or nptII); confers resistance to neomycin, kanamycin, and G418 (Geneticin®)
   5068..5220    +  CDS            ble (fragment): BLE_KLEPN - Experimental evidence at protein level: Swiss-Prot protein existence level 1. Binding protein with a strong affinity to the bleomycin family of antibiotics. Binds to CL990; an antimitotic-antibiotic compound. From Klebsiella pneumoniae.
   5279..5326    +  polyA_signal   HSV TK poly(A) signal: herpes simplex virus thymidine kinase polyadenylation signal (Cole and Stacy, 1985)
   5417..5433    -  polyA_signal   bGH poly(A) signal (fragment): bovine growth hormone polyadenylation signal
   5655..6243    +  rep_origin     ori: high-copy-number ColE1/pMB1/pBR322/pUC origin of replication
   6358..6417    +  enhancer       CMV enhancer (fragment): human cytomegalovirus immediate early enhancer
