[The description below was written by a language model from this plasmid's Addgene catalogue record and pLannotate feature annotations shown in this document.]
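Description:
mPapaya1-Zyxin-6 is a mammalian expression plasmid of about 6.4 kb that produces human zyxin (ZYX) fused to the monomeric yellow fluorescent protein mPapaya1. The backbone has the layout of an N1-style fluorescent protein fusion vector. The CMV immediate early enhancer and promoter drive transcription through a remnant of the multiple cloning site into the zyxin coding sequence. A short linker follows (the "6" in the name may refer to its length, though the record does not say so), then the mammalian codon-optimized mPapaya1 open reading frame, so the fluorescent protein sits at the C terminus of zyxin. An SV40 polyadenylation signal terminates the transcript. The short SV40 large T antigen, ble and bGH poly(A) fragments in the feature table appear to be residual backbone sequence or partial matches rather than functional elements.

The plasmid is propagated in E. coli from a high-copy ColE1/pUC-type origin, and it also carries an f1 origin. A single Tn5 aminoglycoside phosphotransferase gene serves as the marker in both hosts. It is expressed from a bacterial bla promoter for kanamycin selection and from the SV40 enhancer/early promoter, with an HSV TK polyadenylation signal, for G418 selection of stably transfected mammalian cells.

Zyxin is an adhesion plaque protein that binds alpha-actinin and helps recruit ENA/VASP family proteins, so the fusion serves as a marker for focal adhesions in fluorescence imaging. mPapaya1 is derived from the Zoanthus protein zFP538, and the record lists its excitation at 530 nm and emission at 541 nm. The construct belongs to a set of localization fusions used to show how this fluorescent protein performs as a tag.
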