Addgene plasmid #56655: mPapaya1-Zyxin-6
Purpose: Localization: Focal Adhesions, Excitation: 530, Emission: 541
Depositing lab: Michael Davidson. Depositing organization: Florida State University, Tallahassee. Publication: An engineered monomeric Zoanthus sp. yellow fluorescent protein. Hoi H, Howe ES, Ding Y, Zhang W, Baird MA, Sell BR, Allen JR, Davidson MW, Campbell RE. Chem Biol. 2013 Oct 24;20(10):1296-304. doi: 10.1016/j.chembiol.2013.08.008. Epub 2013 Oct 3. PubMed 24094838.
Backbone
  Vector backbone: mPapaya1
  Backbone size w/o insert (bp): 4750
  Vector type: Mammalian Expression
  Selectable markers: Neomycin (select with G418)
Growth in bacteria
  Bacterial resistance: Kanamycin, 50 μg/mL
  Growth temperature: 37°C
  Growth strain: DH5alpha
  Copy number: High Copy
Gene/Insert
  Gene/Insert name: Zyxin (alt name: NM_003461)
  Species: H. sapiens (human)
  Entrez Gene: ZYX (a.k.a. ESP-2, HED-2)
  Promoter: CMV
  Tag / fusion protein: mPapaya1 (C terminal on backbone)
  Cloning method: Unknown
  Sequencing primers: 5′ CMV-F; 3′ SV40pA-R
Terms and licenses: Academic/Nonprofit Terms; Industry Terms: Not Available to Industry
Depositor comments: . Excitation = 530; Emission = 541
How to cite: mPapaya1-Zyxin-6 was a gift from Michael Davidson (Addgene plasmid # 56655 ; http://n2t.net/addgene:56655 ; RRID:Addgene_56655)
