>Addgene plasmid #56655 | mPapaya1-Zyxin-6 | depositor partial sequence | sequence record 87544 | insert sequence
GCTAGCGCTACCGGACTCAGATCTCGAGCTCAAGCTTCGAATTCCATGGCGGCCCCCCGCCCGTCTCCCG
CGATCCCCGTTTCGGTCTCGGCTCCGGCTTTTTACGCCCCGCAGAAGAAGTTCGGCCCTGTGGTGGCCCC
AAAGCCCAAAGTGAATCCCTTCCGGCCCAGGGACAGCGAGCCTCCCCCGGCACCCGGGGCCCAGCGCGCA
CAGATGGGCCGGGTGGGCGATATTCCCCCGCCGCCCCCGGAAGACTTTCCCCTGCCTCCACCTCCCCTTG
CTGGGGATGGCGACGATGCAGAGGGTGCTCTGGGAGGTGCCTTCCCGCCGCCCCCTCCCCCGATCGAGGA
ATCATTTCCCCCTGCGCCTCTGGAGGAGGAGATCTTCCCTTCCCCGCCGCCTCCTCCGGAGGAGGAGGGA
GGGCCTGAGGCCCCCATACCGCCCCCACCACAGCCCAGGGAGAAGGTGAGCAGTATTGATTTGGAGATCG
ACTCTCTGTCCTCACTGCTGGATGACATGACCAAGAATGATCCTTTCAAAGCCCGGGTGTCATCTGGATA
TGTGCCCCCACCAGTGGCCACTCCATTCAGTTCCAAGTCCAGTACCAAGCCTGCAGCCGGGGGCACAGCA
CCCCTGCCTCCTTGGAAGTCCCCTTCCAGCTCCCAGCCTCTGCCCCAGGTTCCGGCTCCGGCTCAGAGCC
AGACACAGTTCCATGTTCAGCCCCAGCCCCAGCCCAAGCCTCAGGTCCAACTCCATGTCCAGTCCCAGAC
CCAGCCTGTGTCTTTGGCTAACACCCAGCCCCGAGGGCCCCCAGCCTCATCTCCGGCTCCAGCCCCTAAG
TTTTCTCCAGTGACTCCTAAGTTTACTCCTGTGGCTTCCAAGTTCAGTCCTGGAGCCCCAGGTGGATCTG
GGTCACAACCAAATCAAAAATTGGGGCACCCCGAAGCTCTTTCTGCTGGCACAGGCTCCCCTCAACCTCC
CAGCTTCACCTATGCCCAGCAGAGGGAGAAGCCCCGAGTGCAGGAGAAGCAGCACCCCGTGCCCCCACCG
GCTCAGAACCAAAACCAGGTGCGCTCCCCTGGGGCCCCAGGGCCCCTGACTCTGAAGGAGGTGGAGGAGC
TGGAGCAGCTGACCCAGCAGCTAATGCAGGACATGGAGCATCCTCAGAGGCAGAATGTGGCTGTCAACGA
ACTCTGCGGCCGATGCCATCAACCCCTGGCCCGGGCGCAGCCAGCCGTCCGCGCTCTAGGGCAGCTGTTC
CACATCGCCTGCTTCACCTGCCACCAGTGTGCGCAGCAGCTCCAGGGCCAGCAGTTCTACAGTCTGGAGG
GGGCGCCGTACTGCGAGGGCTGTTACACTGACACCCTGGAGAAGTGTAACACCTGCGGGGAGCCCATCAC
TGACCGCATGCTGAGGGCCACGGGCAAGGCCTATCACCCGCACTGCTTCACCTGTGTGGTCTGCGCCCGC
CCCCTGGAGGGCACCTCCTTCATCGTGGACCAGGCCAACCGGCCCCACTGTGTCCCCGACTACCACAAGC
AGTACGCCCCGAGGTGCTCCGTCTGCTCTGAGCCCATCATGCCTGAGCCTGGCCGAGATGAGACTGTGCG
AGTGGTCGCCCTGGACAAGAACTTCCACATGAAGTGTTACAAGTGTGAGGACTGCGGGAAGCCCCTGTCG
ATTGAGGCAGATGACAATGGCTGCTTCCCCCTGGACGGTCACGTGCTCTGTCGGAAGTGCCACACTGCTA
GAGCCCAGACGGATCCACCGGTCGCCACCATGGTGAGCAAGGGCGAGGGGCAATCGAAGCATGGACTAAA
GGAGGAGATGACGGTGAAGTACCACATGGAAGGTTGCGTTAATGGTCACAAATTTGTCATTACTGGAGAG
GGCATTGGAAACCCTTTTAAGGGTAAGCAAACCGCAAATTTGTGTGTGATAGAAGGAGGCCCGCTGCCGT
TCTCGGAGGACATTTTAAGTCCGGGTTTTAAATATGGTGACCGGATTTTCACAGAGTACCCACAGGATAT
TGTAGATTACTTCAAGAACTCATGTCCAGCGGGCTATACGTGGGAAAGGAGCTACCTCTTTGAGGACGGA
GCGGTCTGTCGATGCAACGTGGACATAACAGTCTCTGAAAAGGAGAACTGCATCTATCACAAAAGTATCT
TCAGAGGGGTGAATTTTCCCGCCGACGGCCCCGTAATGAAGAAAATGACCACTAATTGGGAAGCTAGTAC
CGAGAAAATTGTGCCTGTTCCAAAGCAAGGGATATTAAAGGGAAAGGTCAAAATGTGCCTGTTGCTGAAG
GATGGCGGTCGTTATCATTGCCAGTTTGATACGGTATATAAAGCTAAATCAGTGCCCTCCAAGATGCCAG
AATGGCATTTTATACAGCATAAGCTCCTTAGGGAGGACCGCTCTGATGCTAAAAACCAGAAATGGCAATT
AACAGAACATGCAATCGCAGGCATGGACGAGCTGTACAAGTAAGCGGCCGCGACTCTAGATCATAATCAG
CCA
